>Addgene plasmid #21804 | pDest472 SHP-1 WT | addgene partial sequence | sequence record 27565 | 21804 with GFP-R
TTCTTCTCCTTTGCTAGCCATTCTAGATCGAACCACTTTGTACAAGAAAGCTGGGTCGGCGCGCCCACCC
TTCTTCCTCTTGAGGGAACCCTTGCTCTTCTCCTTGTCTGCTGACCGCTGCTTCTTCACTTTCTCCTCCC
TCTTGTTCTTAGTGTGCAGGTTCTCATACACATCCTCCTTGTGTTTGGACGAGGTGCGGGAGGCCTTGGC
ATGGGCATTCTTCATGGCTGGGGGATAGGTGATGTTCCCGTACTCCGACTCCTGGCCCTTCTGCGACTGC
AGGACCTCCAGCTTCTTCTTAGTGGTTTCAATGAACTGGGCGATGGCCACGTAGATGAACTTGTACTGCG
CCTCCGTCTGCACCATGCCCGAGCGCTGCGCCCGCACCATCTGGATGGTCTTCTGGATGTCAATGTCACA
GTCCAGGCCCTTGGTGGAGATGTTCTCCATGAGCATGTCGATGACAATGATGGTGCCTGTGCGGCCGATG
CCGGCGCTGCAGTGCACGATGATGGGCCCTGCGTGAGGCAGACTTTCCTGCCGCTGGTTGATCTGGTCCA
GGAAGCTGAGGACACCCCCAGGCTCACTGGGGACCCCATGGTCGGGCCAGCTCAGGTACTGGTAATGCCA
GATCTCCC
