[The description below was written by a language model from this plasmid's Addgene catalogue record.]
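Description:
pDest472 SHP-1 WT is a mammalian expression plasmid built on the pDest472 backbone (about 7.4 kb without insert), a Gateway destination-type vector. It is maintained in E. coli as a high-copy plasmid under ampicillin selection. The record does not state the origin of replication, the promoter driving expression in mammalian cells, or any mammalian selection marker, and no feature table is available to fill in these details.

The insert is the wild-type human SHP-1 coding sequence (gene PTPN6, roughly 1.8 kb), which encodes a non-receptor protein tyrosine phosphatase containing SH2 domains and expressed prominently in haematopoietic cells. It is fused in frame to a GFP tag supplied by the backbone at the C terminus, so the expressed product is SHP-1-GFP. Although the cloning method field lists restriction enzyme cloning, both cloning site entries indicate Gateway cloning, implying that the open reading frame was transferred into the destination vector by recombination and that the flanking recombination sites remain. The SHP-1 sequence is noted as deriving from a construct made earlier in another laboratory.

The associated publication concerns T cell receptor-triggered phosphorylation of SHP-1 at serine 591 and its effects on the phosphatase's cellular localization and activity. The GFP fusion is well suited to following SHP-1 distribution in live or fixed cells by fluorescence microscopy. The "WT" designation suggests that this construct serves as the wild-type reference against which mutant versions of the protein would be compared, though the record itself does not list such variants.
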