Addgene plasmid #21804: pDest472 SHP-1 WT
Depositing lab: Stephen Shaw. Depositing organization: National Cancer Institute (NCI). Publication: Rapid T cell receptor-mediated SHP-1 S591 phosphorylation regulates SHP-1 cellular localization and phosphatase activity. Liu Y, Kruhlak MJ, Hao JJ, Shaw S. J Leukoc Biol. 2007 Sep . 82(3):742-51. 10.1189/jlb.1206736 PubMed 17575265.
Backbone
  Vector backbone: pDest472
  Backbone size w/o insert (bp): 7420
  Vector type: Mammalian Expression
Growth in bacteria
  Bacterial resistance: Ampicillin, 100 μg/mL
  Growth temperature: 37°C
  Growth strain: DH5alpha
  Copy number: High Copy
Gene/Insert
  Gene/Insert name: SHP-1
  Species: H. sapiens (human)
  Insert size (bp): 1785
  Entrez Gene: PTPN6 (a.k.a. HCP, HCPH, HPTP1C, PTP-1C, SH-PTP1, SHP-1, SHP-1L, SHP1)
  Tag / fusion protein: GFP (C terminal on backbone)
  Cloning method: Restriction Enzyme; 5′ cloning site gataway cloning (not destroyed); 3′ cloning site gataway cloning (not destroyed)
  Sequencing primers: 5′ n/a
Resource information
  A portion of this plasmid was derived from a plasmid made by: Plasmids are derived from a construct originally from Dr. Taolin Yi
Terms and licenses: Academic/Nonprofit Terms; Industry Terms: Not Available to Industry
How to cite: pDest472 SHP-1 WT was a gift from Stephen Shaw (Addgene plasmid # 21804 ; http://n2t.net/addgene:21804 ; RRID:Addgene_21804)
